Addgene plasmid #51309: pcDNA3-mNeptune2
Purpose: Expresses far-red fluorescent protein mNeptune2 in mammalian cells
Depositing lab: Michael Lin. Depositing organization: Stanford University. Publication: Non-invasive intravital imaging of cellular differentiation with a bright red-excitable fluorescent protein. Chu J, Haynes RD, Corbel SY, Li P, Gonzalez-Gonzalez E, Burg JS, Ataie NJ, Lam AJ, Cranfill PJ, Baird MA, Davidson MW, Ng HL, Garcia KC, Contag CH, Shen K, Blau HM, Lin MZ. Nat Methods. 2014 Mar 16. doi: 10.1038/nmeth.2888. PubMed 24633408.
Backbone
  Vector backbone: pcDNA3
  Backbone manufacturer: Invitrogen
  Backbone size w/o insert (bp): 5425
  Total vector size (bp): 6157
  Vector type: Mammalian Expression
  Selectable markers: Neomycin (select with G418)
Growth in bacteria
  Bacterial resistance: Ampicillin, 100 μg/mL
  Growth temperature: 37°C
  Growth strain: DH5alpha
  Copy number: High Copy
Gene/Insert
  Gene/Insert name: mNeptune2
  Species: Synthetic; sea anemone Entacmaea quadricolor
  Insert size (bp): 732
  GenBank ID: KJ131553
  Promoter: CMV
  Cloning method: Restriction Enzyme; 5′ cloning site BamHI (not destroyed); 3′ cloning site EcoRI (not destroyed)
  Sequencing primers: 5′ T7; 3′ sp6
Terms and licenses: Academic/Nonprofit Terms; Industry Terms: Not Available to Industry
How to cite: pcDNA3-mNeptune2 was a gift from Michael Lin (Addgene plasmid # 51309 ; http://n2t.net/addgene:51309 ; RRID:Addgene_51309)
