[The description below was written by a language model from this plasmid's Addgene catalogue record and pLannotate feature annotations shown in this document.]
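Description:
pcDNA3-mNeptune2 is a 6,157 bp mammalian expression plasmid built on the Invitrogen pcDNA3 backbone and designed to express the far-red fluorescent protein mNeptune2 in mammalian cells. It is propagated in E. coli as a high-copy plasmid through a ColE1/pUC-type origin, with selection by ampicillin via the β-lactamase gene and its native promoter. An f1 phage origin is also present, which in principle permits single-stranded DNA production. For selection in mammalian cells, the backbone carries a neomycin phosphotransferase gene driven by the SV40 enhancer/early promoter and terminated by an SV40 polyadenylation signal, allowing G418 selection of stable transfectants. The annotation also picks up short fragments (bom, lac promoter/operator region, lacI, ble and an HIV-1 LTR-like stretch), which appear to be backbone remnants or short similarity matches rather than functional elements.

The payload is the roughly 732 bp mNeptune2 coding sequence, a synthetic, engineered monomeric fluorescent protein derived from a protein of the sea anemone Entacmaea quadricolor. It is described as having spectra similar to mNeptune with improved brightness. The insert was cloned between BamHI and EcoRI sites, both retained, and sits downstream of the human cytomegalovirus immediate early enhancer and promoter, with a bovine growth hormone polyadenylation signal providing transcript termination. T7 and SP6 phage promoters flank the insert and serve as sequencing primer sites, and could also support in vitro transcription. No fusion tags or targeting sequences are annotated, so the protein is expressed unfused. The plasmid is used for transient or stable labelling of mammalian cells with a red-excitable reporter, and it comes from work on non-invasive intravital imaging of cellular differentiation.
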