Features (pLannotate 1.2.2; 21 found; start..end, strand, type, name):
     36..80      -  misc_feature   bom (fragment): basis of mobility region from pBR322
    235..614     +  enhancer       CMV enhancer: human cytomegalovirus immediate early enhancer
    615..818     +  promoter       CMV promoter: human cytomegalovirus (CMV) immediate early promoter
    814..847     +  LTR            5' LTR (truncated) (fragment): truncated 5' long terminal repeat (LTR) from HIV-1
    863..881     +  promoter       T7 promoter: promoter for bacteriophage T7 RNA polymerase
    914..1648    +  CDS            mNeptune2 (sequence partly withheld): far-red fluorescent protein with spectra similar to those of mNeptune but improved brightness
   1709..1727    -  promoter       SP6 promoter: promoter for bacteriophage SP6 RNA polymerase
   1753..1977    +  polyA_signal   bGH poly(A) signal: bovine growth hormone polyadenylation signal
   1981..2002    +  promoter       SV40 promoter (fragment): SV40 enhancer and early promoter
   2023..2451    +  rep_origin     f1 ori (sequence partly withheld): f1 bacteriophage origin of replication; arrow indicates direction of (+) strand synthesis
   2465..2795    +  promoter       SV40 promoter: SV40 enhancer and early promoter
   2862..3653    +  CDS            neo: KKA2_KLEPN - Also known as kan, nptII. Experimental evidence at protein level: Swiss-Prot protein existence level 1. Resistance to kanamycin, neomycin, paromomycin, ribostamycin, butirosin and gentamicin B. From Klebsiella pneumoniae.
   3677..3835    +  CDS            ble (fragment): BLE_KLEPN - Experimental evidence at protein level: Swiss-Prot protein existence level 1. Binding protein with a strong affinity to the bleomycin family of antibiotics. Binds to CL990; an antimitotic-antibiotic compound. From Klebsiella pneumoniae.
   3830..3951    +  polyA_signal   SV40 poly(A) signal: SV40 polyadenylation signal
   4024..4040    -  protein_bind   lac operator: The lac repressor binds to the lac operator to inhibit transcription in E. coli. This inhibition can be relieved by adding lactose or isopropyl-β-D-thiogalactopyranoside (IPTG). lac repressor encoded by lacI
   4048..4078    -  promoter       lac promoter: promoter for the E. coli lac operon
   4093..4114    -  protein_bind   CAP binding site: CAP binding activates transcription in the presence of cAMP. E. coli catabolite activator protein
   4127..4219    -  CDS            lacI (fragment): lac repressor; lacI; The lac repressor binds to the lac operator to inhibit transcription in E. coli. This inhibition can be relieved by adding lactose or isopropyl-β-D-thiogalactopyranoside (IPTG).
   4402..4990    -  rep_origin     ori: high-copy-number ColE1/pMB1/pBR322/pUC origin of replication
   5161..6021    -  CDS            AmpR: β-lactamase; bla; confers resistance to ampicillin, carbenicillin, and related antibiotics
   6022..6126    -  promoter       AmpR promoter: bla
>Addgene plasmid #51309 | pcDNA3-mNeptune2 | depositor full sequence | sequence record 78210 | pcDNA3-mNeptune2
GACGGATCGGGAGATCTCCCGATCCCCTATGGTCGACTCTCAGTACAATCTGCTCTGATGCCGCATAGTT
AAGCCAGTATCTGCTCCCTGCTTGTGTGTTGGAGGTCGCTGAGTAGTGCGCGAGCAAAATTTAAGCTACA
ACAAGGCAAGGCTTGACCGACAATTGCATGAAGAATCTGCTTAGGGTTAGGCGTTTTGCGCTGCTTCGCG
ATGTACGGGCCAGATATACGCGTTGACATTGATTATTGACTAGTTATTAATAGTAATCAATTACGGGGTC
ATTAGTTCATAGCCCATATATGGAGTTCCGCGTTACATAACTTACGGTAAATGGCCCGCCTGGCTGACCG
CCCAACGACCCCCGCCCATTGACGTCAATAATGACGTATGTTCCCATAGTAACGCCAATAGGGACTTTCC
ATTGACGTCAATGGGTGGACTATTTACGGTAAACTGCCCACTTGGCAGTACATCAAGTGTATCATATGCC
AAGTACGCCCCCTATTGACGTCAATGACGGTAAATGGCCCGCCTGGCATTATGCCCAGTACATGACCTTA
TGGGACTTTCCTACTTGGCAGTACATCTACGTATTAGTCATCGCTATTACCATGGTGATGCGGTTTTGGC
AGTACATCAATGGGCGTGGATAGCGGTTTGACTCACGGGGATTTCCAAGTCTCCACCCCATTGACGTCAA
TGGGAGTTTGTTTTGGCACCAAAATCAACGGGACTTTCCAAAATGTCGTAACAACTCCGCCCCATTGACG
CAAATGGGCGGTAGGCGTGTACGGTGGGAGGTCTATATAAGCAGAGCTCTCTGGCTAACTAGAGAACCCA
CTGCTTACTGGCTTATCGAAATTAATACGACTCACTATAGGGAGACCCAAGCTTGGTACCGAGCTCGGAT
CCG
[732 nt withheld, positions 914-1645]
TAAGAATTCTGCAGATATCCATCACACTGGCGGCCGCTCGAGCATGCATCTAGAGGGCCCTATTCTATAG
TGTCACCTAAATGCTAGAGCTCGCTGATCAGCCTCGACTGTGCCTTCTAGTTGCCAGCCATCTGTTGTTT
GCCCCTCCCCCGTGCCTTCCTTGACCCTGGAAGGTGCCACTCCCACTGTCCTTTCCTAATAAAATGAGGA
AATTGCATCGCATTGTCTGAGTAGGTGTCATTCTATTCTGGGGGGTGGGGTGGGGCAGGACAGCAAGGGG
GAGGATTGGGAAGACAATAGCAGGCATGCTGGGGATGCGGTGGGCTCTATGGCTTCTGAGGCGGAAAGAA
CCAGCTGGGGCTCTAGGGGGTATCCCC
[124 nt withheld, positions 2023-2146]
C
[32 nt withheld, positions 2148-2179]
CA
[57 nt withheld, positions 2182-2238]
A
[49 nt withheld, positions 2240-2288]
CCTTTGACGTTGGAGTCCACGTTCTTT
[37 nt withheld, positions 2316-2352]
ACCCTATCTCGGTCTATTCTTTTGATTTATAAGGGATTTTGGGGATTTCGGCCTATTGGTTAAAAAATGA
GCTGATTTAACAAAAATTTAACGCGAATTAATTCTGTGGAATGTGTGTCAGTTAGGGTGTGGAAAGTCCC
CAGGCTCCCCAGGCAGGCAGAAGTATGCAAAGCATGCATCTCAATTAGTCAGCAACCAGGTGTGGAAAGT
CCCCAGGCTCCCCAGCAGGCAGAAGTATGCAAAGCATGCATCTCAATTAGTCAGCAACCATAGTCCCGCC
CCTAACTCCGCCCATCCCGCCCCTAACTCCGCCCAGTTCCGCCCATTCTCCGCCCCATGGCTGACTAATT
TTTTTTATTTATGCAGAGGCCGAGGCCGCCTCTGCCTCTGAGCTATTCCAGAAGTAGTGAGGAGGCTTTT
TTGGAGGCCTAGGCTTTTGCAAAAAGCTCCCGGGAGCTTGTATATCCATTTTCGGATCTGATCAAGAGAC
AGGATGAGGATCGTTTCGCATGATTGAACAAGATGGATTGCACGCAGGTTCTCCGGCCGCTTGGGTGGAG
AGGCTATTCGGCTATGACTGGGCACAACAGACAATCGGCTGCTCTGATGCCGCCGTGTTCCGGCTGTCAG
CGCAGGGGCGCCCGGTTCTTTTTGTCAAGACCGACCTGTCCGGTGCCCTGAATGAACTGCAGGACGAGGC
AGCGCGGCTATCGTGGCTGGCCACGACGGGCGTTCCTTGCGCAGCTGTGCTCGACGTTGTCACTGAAGCG
GGAAGGGACTGGCTGCTATTGGGCGAAGTGCCGGGGCAGGATCTCCTGTCATCTCACCTTGCTCCTGCCG
AGAAAGTATCCATCATGGCTGATGCAATGCGGCGGCTGCATACGCTTGATCCGGCTACCTGCCCATTCGA
CCACCAAGCGAAACATCGCATCGAGCGAGCACGTACTCGGATGGAAGCCGGTCTTGTCGATCAGGATGAT
CTGGACGAAGAGCATCAGGGGCTCGCGCCAGCCGAACTGTTCGCCAGGCTCAAGGCGCGCATGCCCGACG
GCGAGGATCTCGTCGTGACCCATGGCGATGCCTGCTTGCCGAATATCATGGTGGAAAATGGCCGCTTTTC
TGGATTCATCGACTGTGGCCGGCTGGGTGTGGCGGACCGCTATCAGGACATAGCGTTGGCTACCCGTGAT
ATTGCTGAAGAGCTTGGCGGCGAATGGGCTGACCGCTTCCTCGTGCTTTACGGTATCGCCGCTCCCGATT
CGCAGCGCATCGCCTTCTATCGCCTTCTTGACGAGTTCTTCTGAGCGGGACTCTGGGGTTCGAAATGACC
GACCAAGCGACGCCCAACCTGCCATCACGAGATTTCGATTCCACCGCCGCCTTCTATGAAAGGTTGGGCT
TCGGAATCGTTTTCCGGGACGCCGGCTGGATGATCCTCCAGCGCGGGGATCTCATGCTGGAGTTCTTCGC
CCACCCCAACTTGTTTATTGCAGCTTATAATGGTTACAAATAAAGCAATAGCATCACAAATTTCACAAAT
AAAGCATTTTTTTCACTGCATTCTAGTTGTGGTTTGTCCAAACTCATCAATGTATCTTATCATGTCTGTA
TACCGTCGACCTCTAGCTAGAGCTTGGCGTAATCATGGTCATAGCTGTTTCCTGTGTGAAATTGTTATCC
GCTCACAATTCCACACAACATACGAGCCGGAAGCATAAAGTGTAAAGCCTGGGGTGCCTAATGAGTGAGC
TAACTCACATTAATTGCGTTGCGCTCACTGCCCGCTTTCCAGTCGGGAAACCTGTCGTGCCAGCTGCATT
AATGAATCGGCCAACGCGCGGGGAGAGGCGGTTTGCGTATTGGGCGCTCTTCCGCTTCCTCGCTCACTGA
CTCGCTGCGCTCGGTCGTTCGGCTGCGGCGAGCGGTATCAGCTCACTCAAAGGCGGTAATACGGTTATCC
ACAGAATCAGGGGATAACGCAGGAAAGAACATGTGAGCAAAAGGCCAGCAAAAGGCCAGGAACCGTAAAA
AGGCCGCGTTGCTGGCGTTTTTCCATAGGCTCCGCCCCCCTGACGAGCATCACAAAAATCGACGCTCAAG
TCAGAGGTGGCGAAACCCGACAGGACTATAAAGATACCAGGCGTTTCCCCCTGGAAGCTCCCTCGTGCGC
TCTCCTGTTCCGACCCTGCCGCTTACCGGATACCTGTCCGCCTTTCTCCCTTCGGGAAGCGTGGCGCTTT
CTCAATGCTCACGCTGTAGGTATCTCAGTTCGGTGTAGGTCGTTCGCTCCAAGCTGGGCTGTGTGCACGA
ACCCCCCGTTCAGCCCGACCGCTGCGCCTTATCCGGTAACTATCGTCTTGAGTCCAACCCGGTAAGACAC
GACTTATCGCCACTGGCAGCAGCCACTGGTAACAGGATTAGCAGAGCGAGGTATGTAGGCGGTGCTACAG
AGTTCTTGAAGTGGTGGCCTAACTACGGCTACACTAGAAGGACAGTATTTGGTATCTGCGCTCTGCTGAA
GCCAGTTACCTTCGGAAAAAGAGTTGGTAGCTCTTGATCCGGCAAACAAACCACCGCTGGTAGCGGTGGT
TTTTTTGTTTGCAAGCAGCAGATTACGCGCAGAAAAAAAGGATCTCAAGAAGATCCTTTGATCTTTTCTA
CGGGGTCTGACGCTCAGTGGAACGAAAACTCACGTTAAGGGATTTTGGTCATGAGATTATCAAAAAGGAT
CTTCACCTAGATCCTTTTAAATTAAAAATGAAGTTTTAAATCAATCTAAAGTATATATGAGTAAACTTGG
TCTGACAGTTACCAATGCTTAATCAGTGAGGCACCTATCTCAGCGATCTGTCTATTTCGTTCATCCATAG
TTGCCTGACTCCCCGTCGTGTAGATAACTACGATACGGGAGGGCTTACCATCTGGCCCCAGTGCTGCAAT
GATACCGCGAGACCCACGCTCACCGGCTCCAGATTTATCAGCAATAAACCAGCCAGCCGGAAGGGCCGAG
CGCAGAAGTGGTCCTGCAACTTTATCCGCCTCCATCCAGTCTATTAATTGTTGCCGGGAAGCTAGAGTAA
GTAGTTCGCCAGTTAATAGTTTGCGCAACGTTGTTGCCATTGCTACAGGCATCGTGGTGTCACGCTCGTC
GTTTGGTATGGCTTCATTCAGCTCCGGTTCCCAACGATCAAGGCGAGTTACATGATCCCCCATGTTGTGC
AAAAAAGCGGTTAGCTCCTTCGGTCCTCCGATCGTTGTCAGAAGTAAGTTGGCCGCAGTGTTATCACTCA
TGGTTATGGCAGCACTGCATAATTCTCTTACTGTCATGCCATCCGTAAGATGCTTTTCTGTGACTGGTGA
GTACTCAACCAAGTCATTCTGAGAATAGTGTATGCGGCGACCGAGTTGCTCTTGCCCGGCGTCAATACGG
GATAATACCGCGCCACATAGCAGAACTTTAAAAGTGCTCATCATTGGAAAACGTTCTTCGGGGCGAAAAC
TCTCAAGGATCTTACCGCTGTTGAGATCCAGTTCGATGTAACCCACTCGTGCACCCAACTGATCTTCAGC
ATCTTTTACTTTCACCAGCGTTTCTGGGTGAGCAAAAACAGGAAGGCAAAATGCCGCAAAAAAGGGAATA
AGGGCGACACGGAAATGTTGAATACTCATACTCTTCCTTTTTCAATATTATTGAAGCATTTATCAGGGTT
ATTGTCTCATGAGCGGATACATATTTGAATGTATTTAGAAAAATAAACAAATAGGGGTTCCGCGCACATT
TCCCCGAAAAGTGCCACCTGACGTC
