>Addgene plasmid #51309 | pcDNA3-mNeptune2 | addgene partial sequence | sequence record 82460 | CMV-F 5'-CGCAAATGGGCGGTAGGCGTG-3'
CTCTCTGGCTAACTAGAGAACCCACTGCTTACTGGCTTATCGAAATTAATACGACTCACTATAGGGAGAC
CCAAGCTTGGTACCGAGCTCGGATCCG
[732 nt withheld, positions 98-829]
TAAGAATTCTGCAGATATCCATCACACTGGCGGCCGCTCGAGCATGCATCTA
